Addgene plasmid #146770: pGEX-6P-1-HsTNRC6Biso1_1219-1723_K
Purpose: Bacterial Expression of HsTNRC6Biso1_1219-1723
Depositing lab: Elisa Izaurralde. Depositing organization: Max Planck Institute for Developmental Biology. Publication: GW182 proteins directly recruit cytoplasmic deadenylase complexes to miRNA targets. Braun JE, Huntzinger E, Fauser M, Izaurralde E. Mol Cell. 2011 Oct 7;44(1):120-33. 10.1016/j.molcel.2011.09.007 PubMed 21981923.
Backbone
  Vector backbone: pGEX-6P-1
  Vector type: Bacterial Expression
Growth in bacteria
  Bacterial resistance: Ampicillin, 100 μg/mL
  Growth temperature: 37°C
  Growth strain: DH5alpha
  Copy number: Low Copy
Gene/Insert
  Gene/Insert name: HsTNRC6Biso1_1219-1723
  Species: H. sapiens (human)
  Entrez Gene: TNRC6B (a.k.a. GDSBA)
  Cloning method: Unknown
Terms and licenses: Academic/Nonprofit Terms; Industry Terms: Not Available to Industry
Depositor comments: ORF extracted from NM_015088 Plasmids from this collection were made available to the research community and donated after the lab closed. Please note that the sequence provided by the depositing laboratory may be theoretical/predicted or based on Sanger sequencing results. There may be discrepancies between sequencing results obtained by Addgene and the depositor sequence. If an Addgene verified sequence is not available, please contact before placing your order to request that our lab fully sequence the plasmid.
How to cite: pGEX-6P-1-HsTNRC6Biso1_1219-1723_K was a gift from Elisa Izaurralde (Addgene plasmid # 146770 ; http://n2t.net/addgene:146770 ; RRID:Addgene_146770)
