[The description below was written by a language model from this plasmid's Addgene catalogue record and pLannotate feature annotations shown in this document.]
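Description:
pGEX-6P-1-HsTNRC6Biso1_1219-1723_K is a 6,479-nt bacterial expression plasmid built on the pGEX-6P-1 backbone. It is designed to produce a C-terminal fragment of human TNRC6B (isoform 1, residues 1219–1723) as a glutathione S-transferase fusion in E. coli. It replicates from a ColE1/pMB1-type origin and is selected with ampicillin through the β-lactamase (AmpR) gene and its own promoter. The catalogue lists it as low copy, although the origin annotation is the generic high-copy family label. Only short fragments of rop and the bom mobility region are annotated.

Expression is driven by the tac promoter, a strong trp/lac hybrid, followed by a lac operator. The plasmid also carries lacI under the lacIq promoter, so the repressor is supplied in cis and transcription stays off until it is induced with IPTG. Downstream lies the Schistosoma japonicum GST coding sequence, then a short linker, then the 1,515-bp TNRC6B fragment on the same strand, consistent with an N-terminal GST fusion. In the pGEX-6P series this linker normally encodes a PreScission protease site for tag removal, but that site is not annotated in the feature table. The insert ORF derives from a human TNRC6B reference transcript, and the cloning method is not recorded. A residual lac promoter/operator and lacZα segment, along with a small yciV fragment, are backbone remnants with no evident role.

TNRC6B is a GW182-family scaffold protein that associates with Argonaute proteins in miRNA- and siRNA-mediated silencing. The linked publication concerns direct recruitment of cytoplasmic deadenylase complexes by GW182 proteins. The construct is therefore suited to purifying the GST-tagged fragment on glutathione resin for pull-down and other in vitro interaction assays. The depositor notes that the supplied sequence may be theoretical rather than fully verified.
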