Features (pLannotate 1.2.2; 17 found; start..end, strand, type, name):
      6..107     -  CDS            yciV (fragment): RNAAM_ECOLI - Also known as trpH From Escherichia coli (strain K12).
    183..211     +  promoter       tac promoter: strong E. coli promoter; hybrid between the trp and lac UV5 promoters
    219..235     +  protein_bind   lac operator: The lac repressor binds to the lac operator to inhibit transcription in E. coli. This inhibition can be relieved by adding lactose or isopropyl-β-D-thiogalactopyranoside (IPTG). lac repressor encoded by lacI
    258..911     +  CDS            GST26_SCHJA: Experimental evidence at protein level: Swiss-Prot protein existence level 1. GST isoenzymes appear to play a central role in the parasite detoxification system. Other functions are also suspected including a role in increasing the solubility of haematin in the parasite gut. From Schistosoma japonicum (Blood fluke).
    951..2465    +  CDS            TNRC6B (fragment): TNR6B_HUMAN - Also known as KIAA1093. Experimental evidence at protein level: Swiss-Prot protein existence level 1. Plays a role in RNA-mediated gene silencing by both micro- RNAs (miRNAs) and short interfering RNAs (siRNAs) (PubMed:16289642, PubMed:19167051, PubMed:19304925, PubMed:32354837). Required for miRNA- dependent translational repression and siRNA-dependent endonucleolytic cleavage of complementary mRNAs by argonaute family proteins (PubMed:16289642, PubMed:19167051, PubMed:19304925, PubMed:32354837). As scaffolding protein associates with argonaute proteins bound to partially comple
   2496..2535    +  CDS            rop (fragment): Rop protein, which maintains plasmids at low copy number; rop
   2637..2677    +  misc_feature   bom (fragment): basis of mobility region from pBR322
   2782..2886    +  promoter       AmpR promoter: bla
   2887..3747    +  CDS            AmpR: β-lactamase; bla; confers resistance to ampicillin, carbenicillin, and related antibiotics
   3918..4506    +  rep_origin     ori: high-copy-number ColE1/pMB1/pBR322/pUC origin of replication
   4692..4743    -  misc_feature   bom (fragment): basis of mobility region from pBR322
   4750..4827    +  promoter       lacIq promoter: lacI (mutant); In the lacIq allele, a single base change in the promoter boosts expression of the lacI gene about 10-fold.
   4828..5910    +  CDS            lacI: lac repressor; lacI; The lac repressor binds to the lac operator to inhibit transcription in E. coli. This inhibition can be relieved by adding lactose or isopropyl-β-D-thiogalactopyranoside (IPTG).
   5923..5944    +  protein_bind   CAP binding site: CAP binding activates transcription in the presence of cAMP. E. coli catabolite activator protein
   5959..5989    +  promoter       lac promoter: promoter for the E. coli lac operon
   5997..6013    +  protein_bind   lac operator: The lac repressor binds to the lac operator to inhibit transcription in E. coli. This inhibition can be relieved by adding lactose or isopropyl-β-D-thiogalactopyranoside (IPTG). lac repressor encoded by lacI
   6033..6206    +  CDS            lacZα: LacZα fragment of β-galactosidase; lacZ fragment
>Addgene plasmid #146770 | pGEX-6P-1-HsTNRC6Biso1_1219-1723_K | depositor full sequence | sequence record 289216 | Full Sequence
ACGTTATCGACTGCACGGTGCACCAATGCTTCTGGCGTCAGGCAGCCATCGGAAGCTGTGGTATGGCTGT
GCAGGTCGTAAATCACTGCATAATTCGTGTCGCTCAAGGCGCACTCCCGTTCTGGATAATGTTTTTTGCG
CCGACATCATAACGGTTCTGGCAAATATTCTGAAATGAGCTGTTGACAATTAATCATCGGCTCGTATAAT
GTGTGGAATTGTGAGCGGATAACAATTTCACACAGGAAACAGTATTCATGTCCCCTATACTAGGTTATTG
GAAAATTAAGGGCCTTGTGCAACCCACTCGACTTCTTTTGGAATATCTTGAAGAAAAATATGAAGAGCAT
TTGTATGAGCGCGATGAAGGTGATAAATGGCGAAACAAAAAGTTTGAATTGGGTTTGGAGTTTCCCAATC
TTCCTTATTATATTGATGGTGATGTTAAATTAACACAGTCTATGGCCATCATACGTTATATAGCTGACAA
GCACAACATGTTGGGTGGTTGTCCAAAAGAGCGTGCAGAGATTTCAATGCTTGAAGGAGCGGTTTTGGAT
ATTAGATACGGTGTTTCGAGAATTGCATATAGTAAAGACTTTGAAACTCTCAAAGTTGATTTTCTTAGCA
AGCTACCTGAAATGCTGAAAATGTTCGAAGATCGTTTATGTCATAAAACATATTTAAATGGTGATCATGT
AACCCATCCTGACTTCATGTTGTATGACGCTCTTGATGTTGTTTTATACATGGACCCAATGTGCCTGGAT
GCGTTCCCAAAATTAGTTTGTTTTAAAAAACGTATTGAAGCTATCCCACAAATTGATAAGTACTTGAAAT
CCAGCAAGTATATAGCATGGCCTTTGCAGGGCTGGCAAGCCACGTTTGGTGGTGGCGACCATCCTCCAAA
ATCGGATCTGGAAGTTCTGTTCCAGGGGCCCCTGGGATCCAGGCAGCCAGGCATGAAGCACTCGCCCTCT
CATCCTGTTGGGCCCAAGCCGCATCTGGACAACATGGTACCCAACGCATTGAATGTGGGGCTCCCAGACC
TTCAAACCAAAGGGCCAATACCTGGATATGGTTCTGGCTTCAGCTCTGGCGGCATGGACTATGGCATGGT
TGGTGGGAAGGAGGCTGGAACCGAGTCTCGCTTTAAACAGTGGACCTCCATGATGGAGGGGCTGCCCTCT
GTAGCCACACAGGAAGCCAATATGCACAAAAATGGCGCTATAGTGGCCCCTGGTAAAACCCGGGGAGGGT
CACCGTACAACCAGTTTGATATCATCCCTGGTGACACACTGGGTGGCCATACGGGTCCTGCTGGTGATAG
CTGGTTACCTGCCAAATCTCCACCAACAAATAAAATCGGAAGTAAATCCAGCAATGCCAGTTGGCCTCCA
GAATTCCAACCAGGAGTGCCATGGAAAGGTATCCAAAACATTGACCCTGAATCTGACCCCTATGTCACCC
CAGGAAGTGTGCTGGGGGGTACAGCCACATCTCCCATTGTAGATACTGACCACCAACTGCTGCGGGATAA
CACCACAGGGTCTAATTCTTCCCTCAACACCTCGCTGCCTTCACCTGGTGCCTGGCCCTACAGTGCCTCT
GACAACTCCTTTACCAACGTTCATAGCACTTCAGCAAAGTTCCCTGATTACAAATCAACATGGTCCCCAG
ATCCCATAGGACACAACCCCACTCATCTCTCCAACAAGATGTGGAAAAACCATATTTCCTCCAGGAACAC
TACACCGCTGCCCCGCCCACCTCCTGGTCTGACCAACCCCAAACCATCATCTCCCTGGAGCAGCACAGCA
CCCCGATCAGTCAGGGGGTGGGGGACACAGGACTCACGGCTCGCCTCGGCCTCTACCTGGAGTGATGGTG
GCTCAGTTCGTCCTAGTTACTGGCTGGTTCTTCACAATCTCACCCCACAGATTGATGGGTCAACCTTGAG
AACGATCTGCATGCAGCATGGCCCACTGCTGACATTCCATCTGAATCTAACCCAGGGCACTGCCCTGATC
CGATACAGCACCAAACAGGAGGCGGCCAAGGCCCAAACTGCACTGCACATGTGTGTGTTGGGAAACACTA
CCATCCTTGCTGAGTTTGCCACTGATGATGAAGTCAGCCGCTTTCTGGCACAAGCTCAGCCCCCTACACC
TGCAGCAACCCCAAGTGCGCCAGCTGCGGGGTGGCAGTCGCTGGAGACCGGCCAGAACCAGTCAGATCCC
GTGGGACCTGCTCTGAATCTTTTTGGTGGGTCCACTGGGCTCGGGCAGTGGAGCAGCAGCGCTGGTGGCA
GCAGCGGGGCCGATCTTGCTGGCGCTTCATTGTGGGGGCCCCCAAACTATTCTTCTAGCTTATGGGGAGT
CCCAACGGTGGAAGATCCCCATAGGATGGGCAGCCCTGCTCCTTTACTACCTGGTGACCTTCTGGGAGGA
GGGTCGGATTCAATCTAAGCGGCCGCATCGTGACTGACTGACGATCTGCCTCGCGCGTTTCGGTGATGAC
GGTGAAAACCTCTGACACATGCAGCTCCCGGAGACGGTCACAGCTTGTCTGTAAGCGGATGCCGGGAGCA
GACAAGCCCGTCAGGGCGCGTCAGCGGGTGTTGGCGGGTGTCGGGGCGCAGCCATGACCCAGTCACGTAG
CGATAGCGGAGTGTATAATTCTTGAAGACGAAAGGGCCTCGTGATACGCCTATTTTTATAGGTTAATGTC
ATGATAATAATGGTTTCTTAGACGTCAGGTGGCACTTTTCGGGGAAATGTGCGCGGAACCCCTATTTGTT
TATTTTTCTAAATACATTCAAATATGTATCCGCTCATGAGACAATAACCCTGATAAATGCTTCAATAATA
TTGAAAAAGGAAGAGTATGAGTATTCAACATTTCCGTGTCGCCCTTATTCCCTTTTTTGCGGCATTTTGC
CTTCCTGTTTTTGCTCACCCAGAAACGCTGGTGAAAGTAAAAGATGCTGAAGATCAGTTGGGTGCACGAG
TGGGTTACATCGAACTGGATCTCAACAGCGGTAAGATCCTTGAGAGTTTTCGCCCCGAAGAACGTTTTCC
AATGATGAGCACTTTTAAAGTTCTGCTATGTGGCGCGGTATTATCCCGTGTTGACGCCGGGCAAGAGCAA
CTCGGTCGCCGCATACACTATTCTCAGAATGACTTGGTTGAGTACTCACCAGTCACAGAAAAGCATCTTA
CGGATGGCATGACAGTAAGAGAATTATGCAGTGCTGCCATAACCATGAGTGATAACACTGCGGCCAACTT
ACTTCTGACAACGATCGGAGGACCGAAGGAGCTAACCGCTTTTTTGCACAACATGGGGGATCATGTAACT
CGCCTTGATCGTTGGGAACCGGAGCTGAATGAAGCCATACCAAACGACGAGCGTGACACCACGATGCCTG
CAGCAATGGCAACAACGTTGCGCAAACTATTAACTGGCGAACTACTTACTCTAGCTTCCCGGCAACAATT
AATAGACTGGATGGAGGCGGATAAAGTTGCAGGACCACTTCTGCGCTCGGCCCTTCCGGCTGGCTGGTTT
ATTGCTGATAAATCTGGAGCCGGTGAGCGTGGGTCTCGCGGTATCATTGCAGCACTGGGGCCAGATGGTA
AGCCCTCCCGTATCGTAGTTATCTACACGACGGGGAGTCAGGCAACTATGGATGAACGAAATAGACAGAT
CGCTGAGATAGGTGCCTCACTGATTAAGCATTGGTAACTGTCAGACCAAGTTTACTCATATATACTTTAG
ATTGATTTAAAACTTCATTTTTAATTTAAAAGGATCTAGGTGAAGATCCTTTTTGATAATCTCATGACCA
AAATCCCTTAACGTGAGTTTTCGTTCCACTGAGCGTCAGACCCCGTAGAAAAGATCAAAGGATCTTCTTG
AGATCCTTTTTTTCTGCGCGTAATCTGCTGCTTGCAAACAAAAAAACCACCGCTACCAGCGGTGGTTTGT
TTGCCGGATCAAGAGCTACCAACTCTTTTTCCGAAGGTAACTGGCTTCAGCAGAGCGCAGATACCAAATA
CTGTCCTTCTAGTGTAGCCGTAGTTAGGCCACCACTTCAAGAACTCTGTAGCACCGCCTACATACCTCGC
TCTGCTAATCCTGTTACCAGTGGCTGCTGCCAGTGGCGATAAGTCGTGTCTTACCGGGTTGGACTCAAGA
CGATAGTTACCGGATAAGGCGCAGCGGTCGGGCTGAACGGGGGGTTCGTGCACACAGCCCAGCTTGGAGC
GAACGACCTACACCGAACTGAGATACCTACAGCGTGAGCTATGAGAAAGCGCCACGCTTCCCGAAGGGAG
AAAGGCGGACAGGTATCCGGTAAGCGGCAGGGTCGGAACAGGAGAGCGCACGAGGGAGCTTCCAGGGGGA
AACGCCTGGTATCTTTATAGTCCTGTCGGGTTTCGCCACCTCTGACTTGAGCGTCGATTTTTGTGATGCT
CGTCAGGGGGGCGGAGCCTATGGAAAAACGCCAGCAACGCGGCCTTTTTACGGTTCCTGGCCTTTTGCTG
GCCTTTTGCTCACATGTTCTTTCCTGCGTTATCCCCTGATTCTGTGGATAACCGTATTACCGCCTTTGAG
TGAGCTGATACCGCTCGCCGCAGCCGAACGACCGAGCGCAGCGAGTCAGTGAGCGAGGAAGCGGAAGAGC
GCCTGATGCGGTATTTTCTCCTTACGCATCTGTGCGGTATTTCACACCGCATAAATTCCGACACCATCGA
ATGGTGCAAAACCTTTCGCGGTATGGCATGATAGCGCCCGGAAGAGAGTCAATTCAGGGTGGTGAATGTG
AAACCAGTAACGTTATACGATGTCGCAGAGTATGCCGGTGTCTCTTATCAGACCGTTTCCCGCGTGGTGA
ACCAGGCCAGCCACGTTTCTGCGAAAACGCGGGAAAAAGTGGAAGCGGCGATGGCGGAGCTGAATTACAT
TCCCAACCGCGTGGCACAACAACTGGCGGGCAAACAGTCGTTGCTGATTGGCGTTGCCACCTCCAGTCTG
GCCCTGCACGCGCCGTCGCAAATTGTCGCGGCGATTAAATCTCGCGCCGATCAACTGGGTGCCAGCGTGG
TGGTGTCGATGGTAGAACGAAGCGGCGTCGAAGCCTGTAAAGCGGCGGTGCACAATCTTCTCGCGCAACG
CGTCAGTGGGCTGATCATTAACTATCCGCTGGATGACCAGGATGCCATTGCTGTGGAAGCTGCCTGCACT
AATGTTCCGGCGTTATTTCTTGATGTCTCTGACCAGACACCCATCAACAGTATTATTTTCTCCCATGAAG
ACGGTACGCGACTGGGCGTGGAGCATCTGGTCGCATTGGGTCACCAGCAAATCGCGCTGTTAGCGGGCCC
ATTAAGTTCTGTCTCGGCGCGTCTGCGTCTGGCTGGCTGGCATAAATATCTCACTCGCAATCAAATTCAG
CCGATAGCGGAACGGGAAGGCGACTGGAGTGCCATGTCCGGTTTTCAACAAACCATGCAAATGCTGAATG
AGGGCATCGTTCCCACTGCGATGCTGGTTGCCAACGATCAGATGGCGCTGGGCGCAATGCGCGCCATTAC
CGAGTCCGGGCTGCGCGTTGGTGCGGATATCTCGGTAGTGGGATACGACGATACCGAAGACAGCTCATGT
TATATCCCGCCGTCAACCACCATCAAACAGGATTTTCGCCTGCTGGGGCAAACCAGCGTGGACCGCTTGC
TGCAACTCTCTCAGGGCCAGGCGGTGAAGGGCAATCAGCTGTTGCCCGTCTCACTGGTGAAAAGAAAAAC
CACCCTGGCGCCCAATACGCAAACCGCCTCTCCCCGCGCGTTGGCCGATTCATTAATGCAGCTGGCACGA
CAGGTTTCCCGACTGGAAAGCGGGCAGTGAGCGCAACGCAATTAATGTGAGTTAGCTCACTCATTAGGCA
CCCCAGGCTTTACACTTTATGCTTCCGGCTCGTATGTTGTGTGGAATTGTGAGCGGATAACAATTTCACA
CAGGAAACAGCTATGACCATGATTACGGATTCACTGGCCGTCGTTTTACAACGTCGTGACTGGGAAAACC
CTGGCGTTACCCAACTTAATCGCCTTGCAGCACATCCCCCTTTCGCCAGCTGGCGTAATAGCGAAGAGGC
CCGCACCGATCGCCCTTCCCAACAGTTGCGCAGCCTGAATGGCGAATGGCGCTTTGCCTGGTTTCCGGCA
CCAGAAGCGGTGCCGGAAAGCTGGCTGGAGTGCGATCTTCCTGAGGCCGATACTGTCGTCGTCCCCTCAA
ACTGGCAGATGCACGGTTACGATGCGCCCATCTACACCAACGTAACCTATCCCATTACGGTCAATCCGCC
GTTTGTTCCCACGGAGAATCCGACGGGTTGTTACTCGCTCACATTTAATGTTGATGAAAGCTGGCTACAG
GAAGGCCAGACGCGAATTATTTTTGATGGCGTTGGAATT
